LOCUS       Exported 8163 bp ds-DNA circular SYN 10-APR-2019
DEFINITION  synthetic circular DNA
ACCESSION   .
VERSION     .
KEYWORDS    .
SOURCE      synthetic DNA construct
  ORGANISM  synthetic DNA construct
REFERENCE   1 (bases 1 to 8163)
  AUTHORS   locusliu
  TITLE     Direct Submission
  JOURNAL   Exported Apr 19, 2019 from SnapGene Viewer 4.2.5
            http://www.snapgene.com
FEATURES             Location/Qualifiers
     source          1..8163
                     /organism="synthetic DNA construct"
                     /mol_type="other DNA"
     promoter        217..235
                     /label=SP6 promoter
                     /note="promoter for bacteriophage SP6 RNA polymerase"
     CDS             282..4202
                     /codon_start=1
                     /product="CRISPR-associated protein from Acidaminococcus
                     sp. BV3L6 (Zetsche et al., 2015)"
                     /label=AsCpf1
                     /translation="MTQFEGFTNLYQVSKTLRFELIPQGKTLKHIQEQGFIEEDKARND
                     HYKELKPIIDRIYKTYADQCLQLVQLDWENLSAAIDSYRKEKTEETRNALIEEQATYRN
                     AIHDYFIGRTDNLTDAINKRHAEIYKGLFKAELFNGKVLKQLGTVTTTEHENALLRSFD
                     KFTTYFSGFYENRKNVFSAEDISTAIPHRIVQDNFPKFKENCHIFTRLITAVPSLREHF
                     ENVKKAIGIFVSTSIEEVFSFPFYNQLLTQTQIDLYNQLLGGISREAGTEKIKGLNEVL
                     NLAIQKNDETAHIIASLPHRFIPLFKQILSDRNTLSFILEEFKSDEEVIQSFCKYKTLL
                     RNENVLETAEALFNELNSIDLTHIFISHKKLETISSALCDHWDTLRNALYERRISELTG
                     KITKSAKEKVQRSLKHEDINLQEIISAAGKELSEAFKQKTSEILSHAHAALDQPLPTTL
                     KKQEEKEILKSQLDSLLGLYHLLDWFAVDESNEVDPEFSARLTGIKLEMEPSLSFYNKA
                     RNYATKKPYSVEKFKLNFQMPTLASGWDVNKEKNNGAILFVKNGLYYLGIMPKQKGRYK
                     ALSFEPTEKTSEGFDKMYYDYFPDAAKMIPKCSTQLKAVTAHFQTHTTPILLSNNFIEP
                     LEITKEIYDLNNPEKEPKKFQTAYAKKTGDQKGYREALCKWIDFTRDFLSKYTKTTSID
                     LSSLRPSSQYKDLGEYYAELNPLLYHISFQRIAEKEIMDAVETGKLYLFQIYNKDFAKG
                     HHGKPNLHTLYWTGLFSPENLAKTSIKLNGQAELFYRPKSRMKRMAHRLGEKMLNKKLK
                     DQKTPIPDTLYQELYDYVNHRLSHDLSDEARALLPNVITKEVSHEIIKDRRFTSDKFFF
                     HVPITLNYQAANSPSKFNQRVNAYLKEHPETPIIGIDRGERNLIYITVIDSTGKILEQR
                     SLNTIQQFDYQKKLDNREKERVAARQAWSVVGTIKDLKQGYLSQVIHEIVDLMIHYQAV
                     VVLENLNFGFKSKRTGIAEKAVYQQFEKMLIDKLNCLVLKDYPAEKVGGVLNPYQLTDQ
                     FTSFAKMGTQSGFLFYVPAPYTSKIDPLTGFVDPFVWKTIKNHESRKHFLEGFDFLHYD
                     VKTGDFILHFKMNRNLSFQRGLPGFMPAWDIVFEKNETQFDAKGTPFIAGKRIVPVIEN
                     HRFTGRYRDLYPANELIALLEEKGIVFRDGSNILPKLLENDDSHAIDTMVALIRSVLQM
                     RNSNAATGEDYINSPVRDLNGVCFDSRFQNPEWPMDADANGAYHIALKGQLLLNHLKES
                     KDLKLQNGISNQDWLAYIQELRN"
     regulatory      3922..3931
                     /regulatory_class="other"
                     /note="vertebrate consensus sequence for strong initiation
                     of translation (Kozak, 1987)"
     CDS             4203..4250
                     /codon_start=1
                     /product="bipartite nuclear localization signal from
                     nucleoplasmin"
                     /label=nucleoplasmin NLS
                     /translation="KRPAATKKAGQAKKKK"
     CDS             4257..4337
                     /codon_start=1
                     /product="three tandem HA epitope tags"
                     /label=3xHA
                     /translation="YPYDVPDYAYPYDVPDYAYPYDVPDYA"
     CDS             4338..4358
                     /codon_start=1
                     /product="nuclear localization signal of SV40 (simian virus
                     40) large T antigen"
                     /label=SV40 NLS
                     /translation="PKKKRKV"
     promoter        complement(4371..4389)
                     /label=T7 promoter
                     /note="promoter for bacteriophage T7 RNA polymerase"
     polyA_signal    4394..4528
                     /label=SV40 poly(A) signal
                     /note="SV40 polyadenylation signal"
     promoter        complement(4641..4659)
                     /label=T3 promoter
                     /note="promoter for bacteriophage T3 RNA polymerase"
     primer_bind     complement(4680..4696)
                     /label=M13 rev
                     /note="common sequencing primer, one of multiple similar
                     variants"
     protein_bind    4704..4720
                     /label=lac operator
                     /bound_moiety="lac repressor encoded by lacI"
                     /note="The lac repressor binds to the lac operator to
                     inhibit transcription in E. coli. This inhibition can be
                     relieved by adding lactose or
                     isopropyl-beta-D-thiogalactopyranoside (IPTG)."
     promoter        complement(4728..4758)
                     /label=lac promoter
                     /note="promoter for the E. coli lac operon"
     protein_bind    4773..4794
                     /label=CAP binding site
                     /bound_moiety="E. coli catabolite activator protein"
                     /note="CAP binding activates transcription in the presence
                     of cAMP."
     rep_origin      complement(5082..5670)
                     /direction=LEFT
                     /label=ori
                     /note="high-copy-number ColE1/pMB1/pBR322/pUC origin of
                     replication"
     CDS             complement(5841..6701)
                     /codon_start=1
                     /gene="bla"
                     /product="beta-lactamase"
                     /label=AmpR
                     /note="confers resistance to ampicillin, carbenicillin, and
                     related antibiotics"
                     /translation="MSIQHFRVALIPFFAAFCLPVFAHPETLVKVKDAEDQLGARVGYI
                     ELDLNSGKILESFRPEERFPMMSTFKVLLCGAVLSRIDAGQEQLGRRIHYSQNDLVEYS
                     PVTEKHLTDGMTVRELCSAAITMSDNTAANLLLTTIGGPKELTAFLHNMGDHVTRLDRW
                     EPELNEAIPNDERDTTMPVAMATTLRKLLTGELLTLASRQQLIDWMEADKVAGPLLRSA
                     LPAGWFIADKSGAGERGSRGIIAALGPDGKPSRIVVIYTTGSQATMDERNRQIAEIGAS
                     LIKHW"
     promoter        complement(6702..6806)
                     /gene="bla"
                     /label=AmpR promoter
     rep_origin      complement(6832..7287)
                     /direction=LEFT
                     /label=f1 ori
                     /note="f1 bacteriophage origin of replication; arrow
                     indicates direction of (+) strand synthesis"
     promoter        join(7361..8163,1..182)
                     /label=CMV IE94 promoter
                     /note="enhancer/promoter region of simian cytomegalovirus
                     major immediate early transcription unit IE94"
ORIGIN
        1 gggtacattg gcagtactcc cattgacgtc aatggcggta aatggcccgc gatggctgcc
       61 aagtacatcc ccattgacgt caatggggag gggcaatgac gcaaatgggc gttccattga
      121 cgtaaatggg cggtaggcgt gcctaatggg aggtctatat aagcaatgct cgtttaggga
      181 accgccattc tgcctgggga cgtcggagca agcttgattt aggtgacact atagaataca
      241 agctacttgt tctttttgca ggatcccatc gattcgaatt catgacacag ttcgagggct
      301 ttaccaacct gtatcaggtg agcaagacac tgcggtttga gctgatccca cagggcaaga
      361 ccctgaagca catccaggag cagggcttca tcgaggagga caaggcccgc aatgatcact
      421 acaaggagct gaagcccatc atcgatcgga tctacaagac ctatgccgac cagtgcctgc
      481 agctggtgca gctggattgg gagaacctga gcgccgccat cgactcctat agaaaggaga
      541 aaaccgagga gacaaggaac gccctgatcg aggagcaggc cacatatcgc aatgccatcc
      601 acgactactt catcggccgg acagacaacc tgaccgatgc catcaataag agacacgccg
      661 agatctacaa gggcctgttc aaggccgagc tgtttaatgg caaggtgctg aagcagctgg
      721 gcaccgtgac cacaaccgag cacgagaacg ccctgctgcg gagcttcgac aagtttacaa
      781 cctacttctc cggcttttat gagaacagga agaacgtgtt cagcgccgag gatatcagca
      841 cagccatccc acaccgcatc gtgcaggaca acttccccaa gtttaaggag aattgtcaca
      901 tcttcacacg cctgatcacc gccgtgccca gcctgcggga gcactttgag aacgtgaaga
      961 aggccatcgg catcttcgtg agcacctcca tcgaggaggt gttttccttc cctttttata
     1021 accagctgct gacacagacc cagatcgacc tgtataacca gctgctggga ggaatctctc
     1081 gggaggcagg caccgagaag atcaagggcc tgaacgaggt gctgaatctg gccatccaga
     1141 agaatgatga gacagcccac atcatcgcct ccctgccaca cagattcatc cccctgttta
     1201 agcagatcct gtccgatagg aacaccctgt ctttcatcct ggaggagttt aagagcgacg
     1261 aggaagtgat ccagtccttc tgcaagtaca agacactgct gagaaacgag aacgtgctgg
     1321 agacagccga ggccctgttt aacgagctga acagcatcga cctgacacac atcttcatca
     1381 gccacaagaa gctggagaca atcagcagcg ccctgtgcga ccactgggat acactgagga
     1441 atgccctgta tgagcggaga atctccgagc tgacaggcaa gatcaccaag tctgccaagg
     1501 agaaggtgca gcgcagcctg aagcacgagg atatcaacct gcaggagatc atctctgccg
     1561 caggcaagga gctgagcgag gccttcaagc agaaaaccag cgagatcctg tcccacgcac
     1621 acgccgccct ggatcagcca ctgcctacaa ccctgaagaa gcaggaggag aaggagatcc
     1681 tgaagtctca gctggacagc ctgctgggcc tgtaccacct gctggactgg tttgccgtgg
     1741 atgagtccaa cgaggtggac cccgagttct ctgcccggct gaccggcatc aagctggaga
     1801 tggagccttc tctgagcttc tacaacaagg ccagaaatta tgccaccaag aagccctact
     1861 ccgtggagaa gttcaagctg aactttcaga tgcctacact ggcctctggc tgggacgtga
     1921 ataaggagaa gaacaatggc gccatcctgt ttgtgaagaa cggcctgtac tatctgggca
     1981 tcatgccaaa gcagaagggc aggtataagg ccctgagctt cgagcccaca gagaaaacca
     2041 gcgagggctt tgataagatg tactatgact acttccctga tgccgccaag atgatcccaa
     2101 agtgcagcac ccagctgaag gccgtgacag cccactttca gacccacaca acccccatcc
     2161 tgctgtccaa caatttcatc gagcctctgg agatcacaaa ggagatctac gacctgaaca
     2221 atcctgagaa ggagccaaag aagtttcaga cagcctacgc caagaaaacc ggcgaccaga
     2281 agggctacag agaggccctg tgcaagtgga tcgacttcac aagggatttt ctgtccaagt
     2341 ataccaagac aacctctatc gatctgtcta gcctgcggcc atcctctcag tataaggacc
     2401 tgggcgagta ctatgccgag ctgaatcccc tgctgtacca catcagcttc cagagaatcg
     2461 ccgagaagga gatcatggat gccgtggaga caggcaagct gtacctgttc cagatctata
     2521 acaaggactt tgccaagggc caccacggca agcctaatct gcacacactg tattggaccg
     2581 gcctgttttc tccagagaac ctggccaaga caagcatcaa gctgaatggc caggccgagc
     2641 tgttctaccg ccctaagtcc aggatgaaga ggatggcaca ccggctggga gagaagatgc
     2701 tgaacaagaa gctgaaggat cagaaaaccc caatccccga caccctgtac caggagctgt
     2761 acgactatgt gaatcacaga ctgtcccacg acctgtctga tgaggccagg gccctgctgc
     2821 ccaacgtgat caccaaggag gtgtctcacg agatcatcaa ggataggcgc tttaccagcg
     2881 acaagttctt tttccacgtg cctatcacac tgaactatca ggccgccaat tccccatcta
     2941 agttcaacca gagggtgaat gcctacctga aggagcaccc cgagacacct atcatcggca
     3001 tcgatcgggg cgagagaaac ctgatctata tcacagtgat cgactccacc ggcaagatcc
     3061 tggagcagcg gagcctgaac accatccagc agtttgatta ccagaagaag ctggacaaca
     3121 gggagaagga gagggtggca gcaaggcagg cctggtctgt ggtgggcaca atcaaggatc
     3181 tgaagcaggg ctatctgagc caggtcatcc acgagatcgt ggacctgatg atccactacc
     3241 aggccgtggt ggtgctggag aacctgaatt tcggctttaa gagcaagagg accggcatcg
     3301 ccgagaaggc cgtgtaccag cagttcgaga agatgctgat cgataagctg aattgcctgg
     3361 tgctgaagga ctatccagca gagaaagtgg gaggcgtgct gaacccatac cagctgacag
     3421 accagttcac ctcctttgcc aagatgggca cccagtctgg cttcctgttt tacgtgcctg
     3481 ccccatatac atctaagatc gatcccctga ccggcttcgt ggaccccttc gtgtggaaaa
     3541 ccatcaagaa tcacgagagc cgcaagcact tcctggaggg cttcgacttt ctgcactacg
     3601 acgtgaaaac cggcgacttc atcctgcact ttaagatgaa cagaaatctg tccttccaga
     3661 ggggcctgcc cggctttatg cctgcatggg atatcgtgtt cgagaagaac gagacacagt
     3721 ttgacgccaa gggcacccct ttcatcgccg gcaagagaat cgtgccagtg atcgagaatc
     3781 acagattcac cggcagatac cgggacctgt atcctgccaa cgagctgatc gccctgctgg
     3841 aggagaaggg catcgtgttc agggatggct ccaacatcct gccaaagctg ctggagaatg
     3901 acgattctca cgccatcgac accatggtgg ccctgatccg cagcgtgctg cagatgcgga
     3961 actccaatgc cgccacaggc gaggactata tcaacagccc cgtgcgcgat ctgaatggcg
     4021 tgtgcttcga ctcccggttt cagaacccag agtggcccat ggacgccgat gccaatggcg
     4081 cctaccacat cgccctgaag ggccagctgc tgctgaatca cctgaaggag agcaaggatc
     4141 tgaagctgca gaacggcatc tccaatcagg actggctggc ctacatccag gagctgcgca
     4201 acaaaaggcc ggcggccacg aaaaaggccg gccaggcaaa aaagaaaaag ggatcctacc
     4261 catacgatgt tccagattac gcttatccct acgacgtgcc tgattatgca tacccatatg
     4321 atgtccccga ctatgcccca aagaagaagc ggaaggtcta atgatctaga actatagtga
     4381 gtcgtattac gtagatccag acatgataag atacattgat gagtttggac aaaccacaac
     4441 tagaatgcag tgaaaaaaat gctttatttg tgaaatttgt gatgctattg ctttatttgt
     4501 aaccattata agctgcaata aacaagttaa caacaacaat tgcattcatt ttatgtttca
     4561 ggttcagggg gaggtgtggg aggtttttta attcgcggcc gcggcgccaa tgcattgggc
     4621 ccggtaccca gcttttgttc cctttagtga gggttaattg cgcgcttggc gtaatcatgg
     4681 tcatagctgt ttcctgtgtg aaattgttat ccgctcacaa ttccacacaa catacgagcc
     4741 ggaagcataa agtgtaaagc ctggggtgcc taatgagtga gctaactcac attaattgcg
     4801 ttgcgctcac tgcccgcttt ccagtcggga aacctgtcgt gccagctgca ttaatgaatc
     4861 ggccaacgcg cggggagagg cggtttgcgt attgggcgct cttccgcttc ctcgctcact
     4921 gactcgctgc gctcggtcgt tcggctgcgg cgagcggtat cagctcactc aaaggcggta
     4981 atacggttat ccacagaatc aggggataac gcaggaaaga acatgtgagc aaaaggccag
     5041 caaaaggcca ggaaccgtaa aaaggccgcg ttgctggcgt ttttccatag gctccgcccc
     5101 cctgacgagc atcacaaaaa tcgacgctca agtcagaggt ggcgaaaccc gacaggacta
     5161 taaagatacc aggcgtttcc ccctggaagc tccctcgtgc gctctcctgt tccgaccctg
     5221 ccgcttaccg gatacctgtc cgcctttctc ccttcgggaa gcgtggcgct ttctcatagc
     5281 tcacgctgta ggtatctcag ttcggtgtag gtcgttcgct ccaagctggg ctgtgtgcac
     5341 gaaccccccg ttcagcccga ccgctgcgcc ttatccggta actatcgtct tgagtccaac
     5401 ccggtaagac acgacttatc gccactggca gcagccactg gtaacaggat tagcagagcg
     5461 aggtatgtag gcggtgctac agagttcttg aagtggtggc ctaactacgg ctacactaga
     5521 aggacagtat ttggtatctg cgctctgctg aagccagtta ccttcggaaa aagagttggt
     5581 agctcttgat ccggcaaaca aaccaccgct ggtagcggtg gtttttttgt ttgcaagcag
     5641 cagattacgc gcagaaaaaa aggatctcaa gaagatcctt tgatcttttc tacggggtct
     5701 gacgctcagt ggaacgaaaa ctcacgttaa gggattttgg tcatgagatt atcaaaaagg
     5761 atcttcacct agatcctttt aaattaaaaa tgaagtttta aatcaatcta aagtatatat
     5821 gagtaaactt ggtctgacag ttaccaatgc ttaatcagtg aggcacctat ctcagcgatc
     5881 tgtctatttc gttcatccat agttgcctga ctccccgtcg tgtagataac tacgatacgg
     5941 gagggcttac catctggccc cagtgctgca atgataccgc gagacccacg ctcaccggct
     6001 ccagatttat cagcaataaa ccagccagcc ggaagggccg agcgcagaag tggtcctgca
     6061 actttatccg cctccatcca gtctattaat tgttgccggg aagctagagt aagtagttcg
     6121 ccagttaata gtttgcgcaa cgttgttgcc attgctacag gcatcgtggt gtcacgctcg
     6181 tcgtttggta tggcttcatt cagctccggt tcccaacgat caaggcgagt tacatgatcc
     6241 cccatgttgt gcaaaaaagc ggttagctcc ttcggtcctc cgatcgttgt cagaagtaag
     6301 ttggccgcag tgttatcact catggttatg gcagcactgc ataattctct tactgtcatg
     6361 ccatccgtaa gatgcttttc tgtgactggt gagtactcaa ccaagtcatt ctgagaatag
     6421 tgtatgcggc gaccgagttg ctcttgcccg gcgtcaatac gggataatac cgcgccacat
     6481 agcagaactt taaaagtgct catcattgga aaacgttctt cggggcgaaa actctcaagg
     6541 atcttaccgc tgttgagatc cagttcgatg taacccactc gtgcacccaa ctgatcttca
     6601 gcatctttta ctttcaccag cgtttctggg tgagcaaaaa caggaaggca aaatgccgca
     6661 aaaaagggaa taagggcgac acggaaatgt tgaatactca tactcttcct ttttcaatat
     6721 tattgaagca tttatcaggg ttattgtctc atgagcggat acatatttga atgtatttag
     6781 aaaaataaac aaataggggt tccgcgcaca tttccccgaa aagtgccacc taaattgtaa
     6841 gcgttaatat tttgttaaaa ttcgcgttaa atttttgtta aatcagctca ttttttaacc
     6901 aataggccga aatcggcaaa atcccttata aatcaaaaga atagaccgag atagggttga
     6961 gtgttgttcc agtttggaac aagagtccac tattaaagaa cgtggactcc aacgtcaaag
     7021 gnnnnnnnnn nnnnnnnnnn nnnnnnnnnn nnnnnnnnnn nnnnnnnnnn tnnnnnnnnn
     7081 nnnnnnnnnn nnnnnnnnnn nnnnnnnnnn nnnnnnnnnn nnnnnnnnnn nnnnnnnnnn
     7141 nnnnnnnnnn nnnnnnnnnn nngnnnnnnn nnnnnnnnnn nnnnnnnnnn nnnnnnnnnn
     7201 nnnnnnnnnn nnnnnnnnnn nnnnnnnnnn nnnnnnnnnn nnnnnnnnnn nnnnnnnnnn
     7261 nnnnnnnnnn nnnnnnnnnn nnnnnnnccc attcgccatt caggctgcgc aactgttggg
     7321 aagggcgatc ggtgcgggcc tcttcgctat tacgccagtc gaccatagcc aattcaatat
     7381 ggcgtatatg gactcatgcc aattcaatat ggtggatctg gacctgtgcc aattcaatat
     7441 ggcgtatatg gactcgtgcc aattcaatat ggtggatctg gaccccagcc aattcaatat
     7501 ggcggacttg gcaccatgcc aattcaatat ggcggacttg gcactgtgcc aactggggag
     7561 gggtctactt ggcacggtgc caagtttgag gaggggtctt ggccctgtgc caagtccgcc
     7621 atattgaatt ggcatggtgc caataatggc ggccatattg gctatatgcc aggatcaata
     7681 tataggcaat atccaatatg gccctatgcc aatatggcta ttggccaggt tcaatactat
     7741 gtattggccc tatgccatat agtattccat atatgggttt tcctattgac gtagatagcc
     7801 cctcccaatg ggcggtccca tataccatat atggggcttc ctaataccgc ccatagccac
     7861 tcccccattg acgtcaatgg tctctatata tggtctttcc tattgacgtc atatgggcgg
     7921 tcctattgac gtatatggcg cctcccccat tgacgtcaat tacggtaaat ggcccgcctg
     7981 gctcaatgcc cattgacgtc aataggacca cccaccattg acgtcaatgg gatggctcat
     8041 tgcccattca tatccgttct cacgccccct attgacgtca atgacggtaa atggcccact
     8101 tggcagtaca tcaatatcta ttaatagtaa cttggcaagt acattactat tggaaggacg
     8161 cca
//
