>Addgene plasmid #126637 | AsCas12a-2C-NLS in pCSDest | addgene full sequence | sequence record 247961 | Addgene NGS Result
GGGTACATTGGCAGTACTCCCATTGACGTCAATGGCGGTAAATGGCCCGCGATGGCTGCCAAGTACATCC
CCATTGACGTCAATGGGGAGGGGCAATGACGCAAATGGGCGTTCCATTGACGTAAATGGGCGGTAGGCGT
GCCTAATGGGAGGTCTATATAAGCAATGCTCGTTTAGGGAACCGCCATTCTGCCTGGGGACGTCGGAGCA
AGCTTGATTTAGGTGACACTATAGAATACAAGCTACTTGTTCTTTTTGCAGGATCCCATCGATTCGAATT
CATGACACAGTTCGAGGGCTTTACCAACCTGTATCAGGTGAGCAAGACACTGCGGTTTGAGCTGATCCCA
CAGGGCAAGACCCTGAAGCACATCCAGGAGCAGGGCTTCATCGAGGAGGACAAGGCCCGCAATGATCACT
ACAAGGAGCTGAAGCCCATCATCGATCGGATCTACAAGACCTATGCCGACCAGTGCCTGCAGCTGGTGCA
GCTGGATTGGGAGAACCTGAGCGCCGCCATCGACTCCTATAGAAAGGAGAAAACCGAGGAGACAAGGAAC
GCCCTGATCGAGGAGCAGGCCACATATCGCAATGCCATCCACGACTACTTCATCGGCCGGACAGACAACC
TGACCGATGCCATCAATAAGAGACACGCCGAGATCTACAAGGGCCTGTTCAAGGCCGAGCTGTTTAATGG
CAAGGTGCTGAAGCAGCTGGGCACCGTGACCACAACCGAGCACGAGAACGCCCTGCTGCGGAGCTTCGAC
AAGTTTACAACCTACTTCTCCGGCTTTTATGAGAACAGGAAGAACGTGTTCAGCGCCGAGGATATCAGCA
CAGCCATCCCACACCGCATCGTGCAGGACAACTTCCCCAAGTTTAAGGAGAATTGTCACATCTTCACACG
CCTGATCACCGCCGTGCCCAGCCTGCGGGAGCACTTTGAGAACGTGAAGAAGGCCATCGGCATCTTCGTG
AGCACCTCCATCGAGGAGGTGTTTTCCTTCCCTTTTTATAACCAGCTGCTGACACAGACCCAGATCGACC
TGTATAACCAGCTGCTGGGAGGAATCTCTCGGGAGGCAGGCACCGAGAAGATCAAGGGCCTGAACGAGGT
GCTGAATCTGGCCATCCAGAAGAATGATGAGACAGCCCACATCATCGCCTCCCTGCCACACAGATTCATC
CCCCTGTTTAAGCAGATCCTGTCCGATAGGAACACCCTGTCTTTCATCCTGGAGGAGTTTAAGAGCGACG
AGGAAGTGATCCAGTCCTTCTGCAAGTACAAGACACTGCTGAGAAACGAGAACGTGCTGGAGACAGCCGA
GGCCCTGTTTAACGAGCTGAACAGCATCGACCTGACACACATCTTCATCAGCCACAAGAAGCTGGAGACA
ATCAGCAGCGCCCTGTGCGACCACTGGGATACACTGAGGAATGCCCTGTATGAGCGGAGAATCTCCGAGC
TGACAGGCAAGATCACCAAGTCTGCCAAGGAGAAGGTGCAGCGCAGCCTGAAGCACGAGGATATCAACCT
GCAGGAGATCATCTCTGCCGCAGGCAAGGAGCTGAGCGAGGCCTTCAAGCAGAAAACCAGCGAGATCCTG
TCCCACGCACACGCCGCCCTGGATCAGCCACTGCCTACAACCCTGAAGAAGCAGGAGGAGAAGGAGATCC
TGAAGTCTCAGCTGGACAGCCTGCTGGGCCTGTACCACCTGCTGGACTGGTTTGCCGTGGATGAGTCCAA
CGAGGTGGACCCCGAGTTCTCTGCCCGGCTGACCGGCATCAAGCTGGAGATGGAGCCTTCTCTGAGCTTC
TACAACAAGGCCAGAAATTATGCCACCAAGAAGCCCTACTCCGTGGAGAAGTTCAAGCTGAACTTTCAGA
TGCCTACACTGGCCTCTGGCTGGGACGTGAATAAGGAGAAGAACAATGGCGCCATCCTGTTTGTGAAGAA
CGGCCTGTACTATCTGGGCATCATGCCAAAGCAGAAGGGCAGGTATAAGGCCCTGAGCTTCGAGCCCACA
GAGAAAACCAGCGAGGGCTTTGATAAGATGTACTATGACTACTTCCCTGATGCCGCCAAGATGATCCCAA
AGTGCAGCACCCAGCTGAAGGCCGTGACAGCCCACTTTCAGACCCACACAACCCCCATCCTGCTGTCCAA
CAATTTCATCGAGCCTCTGGAGATCACAAAGGAGATCTACGACCTGAACAATCCTGAGAAGGAGCCAAAG
AAGTTTCAGACAGCCTACGCCAAGAAAACCGGCGACCAGAAGGGCTACAGAGAGGCCCTGTGCAAGTGGA
TCGACTTCACAAGGGATTTTCTGTCCAAGTATACCAAGACAACCTCTATCGATCTGTCTAGCCTGCGGCC
ATCCTCTCAGTATAAGGACCTGGGCGAGTACTATGCCGAGCTGAATCCCCTGCTGTACCACATCAGCTTC
CAGAGAATCGCCGAGAAGGAGATCATGGATGCCGTGGAGACAGGCAAGCTGTACCTGTTCCAGATCTATA
ACAAGGACTTTGCCAAGGGCCACCACGGCAAGCCTAATCTGCACACACTGTATTGGACCGGCCTGTTTTC
TCCAGAGAACCTGGCCAAGACAAGCATCAAGCTGAATGGCCAGGCCGAGCTGTTCTACCGCCCTAAGTCC
AGGATGAAGAGGATGGCACACCGGCTGGGAGAGAAGATGCTGAACAAGAAGCTGAAGGATCAGAAAACCC
CAATCCCCGACACCCTGTACCAGGAGCTGTACGACTATGTGAATCACAGACTGTCCCACGACCTGTCTGA
TGAGGCCAGGGCCCTGCTGCCCAACGTGATCACCAAGGAGGTGTCTCACGAGATCATCAAGGATAGGCGC
TTTACCAGCGACAAGTTCTTTTTCCACGTGCCTATCACACTGAACTATCAGGCCGCCAATTCCCCATCTA
AGTTCAACCAGAGGGTGAATGCCTACCTGAAGGAGCACCCCGAGACACCTATCATCGGCATCGATCGGGG
CGAGAGAAACCTGATCTATATCACAGTGATCGACTCCACCGGCAAGATCCTGGAGCAGCGGAGCCTGAAC
ACCATCCAGCAGTTTGATTACCAGAAGAAGCTGGACAACAGGGAGAAGGAGAGGGTGGCAGCAAGGCAGG
CCTGGTCTGTGGTGGGCACAATCAAGGATCTGAAGCAGGGCTATCTGAGCCAGGTCATCCACGAGATCGT
GGACCTGATGATCCACTACCAGGCCGTGGTGGTGCTGGAGAACCTGAATTTCGGCTTTAAGAGCAAGAGG
ACCGGCATCGCCGAGAAGGCCGTGTACCAGCAGTTCGAGAAGATGCTGATCGATAAGCTGAATTGCCTGG
TGCTGAAGGACTATCCAGCAGAGAAAGTGGGAGGCGTGCTGAACCCATACCAGCTGACAGACCAGTTCAC
CTCCTTTGCCAAGATGGGCACCCAGTCTGGCTTCCTGTTTTACGTGCCTGCCCCATATACATCTAAGATC
GATCCCCTGACCGGCTTCGTGGACCCCTTCGTGTGGAAAACCATCAAGAATCACGAGAGCCGCAAGCACT
TCCTGGAGGGCTTCGACTTTCTGCACTACGACGTGAAAACCGGCGACTTCATCCTGCACTTTAAGATGAA
CAGAAATCTGTCCTTCCAGAGGGGCCTGCCCGGCTTTATGCCTGCATGGGATATCGTGTTCGAGAAGAAC
GAGACACAGTTTGACGCCAAGGGCACCCCTTTCATCGCCGGCAAGAGAATCGTGCCAGTGATCGAGAATC
ACAGATTCACCGGCAGATACCGGGACCTGTATCCTGCCAACGAGCTGATCGCCCTGCTGGAGGAGAAGGG
CATCGTGTTCAGGGATGGCTCCAACATCCTGCCAAAGCTGCTGGAGAATGACGATTCTCACGCCATCGAC
ACCATGGTGGCCCTGATCCGCAGCGTGCTGCAGATGCGGAACTCCAATGCCGCCACAGGCGAGGACTATA
TCAACAGCCCCGTGCGCGATCTGAATGGCGTGTGCTTCGACTCCCGGTTTCAGAACCCAGAGTGGCCCAT
GGACGCCGATGCCAATGGCGCCTACCACATCGCCCTGAAGGGCCAGCTGCTGCTGAATCACCTGAAGGAG
AGCAAGGATCTGAAGCTGCAGAACGGCATCTCCAATCAGGACTGGCTGGCCTACATCCAGGAGCTGCGCA
ACAAAAGGCCGGCGGCCACGAAAAAGGCCGGCCAGGCAAAAAAGAAAAAGGGATCCTACCCATACGATGT
TCCAGATTACGCTTATCCCTACGACGTGCCTGATTATGCATACCCATATGATGTCCCCGACTATGCCCCA
AAGAAGAAGCGGAAGGTCTAATGATCTAGAACTATAGTGAGTCGTATTACGTAGATCCAGACATGATAAG
ATACATTGATGAGTTTGGACAAACCACAACTAGAATGCAGTGAAAAAAATGCTTTATTTGTGAAATTTGT
GATGCTATTGCTTTATTTGTAACCATTATAAGCTGCAATAAACAAGTTAACAACAACAATTGCATTCATT
TTATGTTTCAGGTTCAGGGGGAGGTGTGGGAGGTTTTTTAATTCGCGGCCGCGGCGCCAATGCATTGGGC
CCGGTACCCAGCTTTTGTTCCCTTTAGTGAGGGTTAATTGCGCGCTTGGCGTAATCATGGTCATAGCTGT
TTCCTGTGTGAAATTGTTATCCGCTCACAATTCCACACAACATACGAGCCGGGAGCATAAAGTGTAAAGC
CTGGGGTGCCTAATGAGTGAGCTAACTCACATTAATTGCGTTGCGCTCACTGCCCGCTTTCCAGTCGGGA
AACCTGTCGTGCCAGCTGCATTAATGAATCGGCCAACGCGCGGGGAGAGGCGGTTTGCGTATTGGGCGCT
CTTCCGCTTCCTCGCTCACTGACTCGCTGCGCTCGGTCGTTCGGCTGCGGCGAGCGGTATCAGCTCACTC
AAAGGCGGTAATACGGTTATCCACAGAATCAGGGGATAACGCAGGAAAGAACATGTGAGCAAAAGGCCAG
CAAAAGGCCAGGAACCGTAAAAAGGCCGCGTTGCTGGCGTTTTTCCATAGGCTCCGCCCCCCTGACGAGC
ATCACAAAAATCGACGCTCAAGTCAGAGGTGGCGAAACCCGACAGGACTATAAAGATACCAGGCGTTTCC
CCCTGGAAGCTCCCTCGTGCGCTCTCCTGTTCCGACCCTGCCGCTTACCGGATACCTGTCCGCCTTTCTC
CCTTCGGGAAGCGTGGCGCTTTCTCATAGCTCACGCTGTAGGTATCTCAGTTCGGTGTAGGTCGTTCGCT
CCAAGCTGGGCTGTGTGCACGAACCCCCCGTTCAGCCCGACCGCTGCGCCTTATCCGGTAACTATCGTCT
TGAGTCCAACCCGGTAAGACACGACTTATCGCCACTGGCAGCAGCCACTGGTAACAGGATTAGCAGAGCG
AGGTATGTAGGCGGTGCTACAGAGTTCTTGAAGTGGTGGCCTAACTACGGCTACACTAGAAGAACAGTAT
TTGGTATCTGCGCTCTGCTGAAGCCAGTTACCTTCGGAAAAAGAGTTGGTAGCTCTTGATCCGGCAAACA
AACCACCGCTGGTAGCGGTGGTTTTTTTGTTTGCAAGCAGCAGATTACGCGCAGAAAAAAAGGATCTCAA
GAAGATCCTTTGATCTTTTCTACGGGGTCTGACGCTCAGTGGAACGAAAACTCACGTTAAGGGATTTTGG
TCATGAGATTATCAAAAAGGATCTTCACCTAGATCCTTTTAAATTAAAAATGAAGTTTTAAATCAATCTA
AAGTATATATGAGTAAACTTGGTCTGACAGTTACCAATGCTTAATCAGTGAGGCACCTATCTCAGCGATC
TGTCTATTTCGTTCATCCATAGTTGCCTGACTCCCCGTCGTGTAGATAACTACGATACGGGAGGGCTTAC
CATCTGGCCCCAGTGCTGCAATGATACCGCGAGACCCACGCTCACCGGCTCCAGATTTATCAGCAATAAA
CCAGCCAGCCGGAAGGGCCGAGCGCAGAAGTGGTCCTGCAACTTTATCCGCCTCCATCCAGTCTATTAAT
TGTTGCCGGGAAGCTAGAGTAAGTAGTTCGCCAGTTAATAGTTTGCGCAACGTTGTTGCCATTGCTACAG
GCATCGTGGTGTCACGCTCGTCGTTTGGTATGGCTTCATTCAGCTCCGGTTCCCAACGATCAAGGCGAGT
TACATGATCCCCCATGTTGTGCAAAAAAGCGGTTAGCTCCTTCGGTCCTCCGATCGTTGTCAGAAGTAAG
TTGGCCGCAGTGTTATCACTCATGGTTATGGCAGCACTGCATAATTCTCTTACTGTCATGCCATCCGTAA
GATGCTTTTCTGTGACTGGTGAGTACTCAACCAAGTCATTCTGAGAATAGTGTATGCGGCGACCGAGTTG
CTCTTGCCCGGCGTCAATACGGGATAATACCGCGCCACATAGCAGAACTTTAAAAGTGCTCATCATTGGA
AAACGTTCTTCGGGGCGAAAACTCTCAAGGATCTTACCGCTGTTGAGATCCAGTTCGATGTAACCCACTC
GTGCACCCAACTGATCTTCAGCATCTTTTACTTTCACCAGCGTTTCTGGGTGAGCAAAAACAGGAAGGCA
AAATGCCGCAAAAAAGGGAATAAGGGCGACACGGAAATGTTGAATACTCATACTCTTCCTTTTTCAATAT
TATTGAAGCATTTATCAGGGTTATTGTCTCATGAGCGGATACATATTTGAATGTATTTAGAAAAATAAAC
AAATAGGGGTTCCGCGCACATTTCCCCGAAAAGTGCCACCTAAATTGTAAGCGTTAATATTTTGTTAAAA
TTCGCGTTAAATTTTTGTTAAATCAGCTCATTTTTTAACCAATAGGCCGAAATCGGCAAAATCCCTTATA
AATCAAAAGAATAGACCGAGATAGGGTTGAGTGTTGTTCCAGTTTGGAACAAGAGTCCACTATTAAAGAA
CGTGGACTCCAACGTCAAAGG
[49 nt withheld, positions 7022-7070]
T
[91 nt withheld, positions 7072-7162]
G
[124 nt withheld, positions 7164-7287]
CCCATTCGCCATTCAGGCTGCGCAACTGTTGGGAAGGGCGATCGGTGCGGGCCTCTTCGCTATTACGCCA
GTCGACCGCCAATTCAATATGGCGTATATGGACTCATGCCAATTCAATATGGTGGATCTGGACCTGTGCC
AATTCAATATGGCGTATATGGACTCGTGCCAATTCAATATGGTGGATCTGGACCCCAGCCAATTCAATAT
GGCGGACTTGGCACCATGCCAATTCAATATGGCGGACCTGGCACTGTGCCAACTGGGGAGGGGTCTACTT
GGCACGGTGCCAAGTTTGAGGAGGGGTCTTGGCCCTGTGCCAAGTCCGCCATATTGAATTGGCATGGTGC
CAATAATGGCGGCCATATTGGCTATATGCCAGGATCAATATATAGGCAATATCCAATATGGCCCTATGCC
AATATGGCTATTGGCCAGGTTCAATACTATGTATTGGCCCTATGCCATATAGTATTCCATATATGGGTTT
TCCTATTGACGTAGATAGCCCCTCCCAATGGGCGGTCCCATATACCATATATGGGGCTTCCTAATACCGC
CCATAGCCACTCCCCCATTGACGTCAATGGTCTCTATATATGGTCTTTCCTATTGACGTCATATGGGCGG
TCCTATTGACGTATATGGCGCCTCCCCCATTGACGTCAATTACGGTAAATGGCCCGCCTGGCTCAATGCC
CATTGACGTCAATAGGACCACCCACCATTGACGTCAATGGGATGGCTCATTGCCCATTCATATCCGTTCT
CACGCCCCCTATTGACGTCAATGACGGTAAATGGCCCACTTGGCAGTACATCAATATCTATTAATAGTAA
CTTGGCAAGTACATTACTATTGGAAGTACGCCA
Features (pLannotate 1.2.2; 17 found; start..end, strand, type, name):
    217..235     +  promoter       SP6 promoter: promoter for bacteriophage SP6 RNA polymerase
    282..4202    +  CDS            AsCpf1: CRISPR-associated protein from Acidaminococcus sp. BV3L6 (Zetsche et al., 2015)
   4203..4250    +  CDS            nucleoplasmin NLS: bipartite nuclear localization signal from nucleoplasmin
   4257..4337    +  CDS            3xHA: three tandem HA epitope tags
   4372..4389    -  promoter       T7 promoter (fragment): promoter for bacteriophage T7 RNA polymerase
   4394..4528    -  polyA_signal   SV40 poly(A) signal: SV40 polyadenylation signal
   4641..4659    -  promoter       T3 promoter: promoter for bacteriophage T3 RNA polymerase
   4704..4720    -  protein_bind   lac operator: The lac repressor binds to the lac operator to inhibit transcription in E. coli. This inhibition can be relieved by adding lactose or isopropyl-β-D-thiogalactopyranoside (IPTG). lac repressor encoded by lacI
   4728..4758    -  promoter       lac promoter: promoter for the E. coli lac operon
   4773..4794    -  protein_bind   CAP binding site: CAP binding activates transcription in the presence of cAMP. E. coli catabolite activator protein
   4807..4899    -  CDS            lacI (fragment): lac repressor; lacI; The lac repressor binds to the lac operator to inhibit transcription in E. coli. This inhibition can be relieved by adding lactose or isopropyl-β-D-thiogalactopyranoside (IPTG).
   5082..5670    -  rep_origin     ori: high-copy-number ColE1/pMB1/pBR322/pUC origin of replication
   5841..6701    -  CDS            AmpR: β-lactamase; bla; confers resistance to ampicillin, carbenicillin, and related antibiotics
   6702..6806    -  promoter       AmpR promoter: bla
   6859..7287    -  rep_origin     f1 ori (sequence partly withheld): f1 bacteriophage origin of replication; arrow indicates direction of (+) strand synthesis
   7292..7358    -  CDS            lacZα (fragment): LacZα fragment of β-galactosidase; lacZ fragment
   7365..182     +  promoter       CMV IE94 promoter (across the origin): enhancer/promoter region of simian cytomegalovirus major immediate early transcription unit IE94
