[The description below was written by a language model from this plasmid's Addgene catalogue record, the feature table of its GenBank file and pLannotate feature annotations shown in this document.]
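Description:
AsCas12a-2C-NLS in pCSDest is a mammalian expression plasmid of about 8.2 kb that produces the Acidaminococcus sp. BV3L6 Cas12a (Cpf1) nuclease for CRISPR genome editing. It is built on the pCSDest backbone, a CS2-type vector that replicates in E. coli from a high-copy ColE1/pUC origin and is selected with ampicillin through the bla gene. An f1 origin is also present, along with remnants of a lac promoter/operator region and short lacI and lacZα fragments that have no evident role in the construct's function.

The nuclease coding sequence is driven by the simian cytomegalovirus IE94 enhancer/promoter, which spans the numbering origin of the circular map, and transcripts are terminated by an SV40 polyadenylation signal. The "2C-NLS" designation corresponds to the annotated arrangement at the carboxy terminus. The AsCpf1 open reading frame is followed in frame by a bipartite nucleoplasmin nuclear localization signal, three tandem HA epitope tags for detection, and then an SV40 large T antigen NLS, so both localization signals sit at the C-terminal end. The SV40 NLS is annotated in the depositor's GenBank record but not in the automated annotation of the repository's sequencing result, which is also three nucleotides shorter.

An SP6 promoter lies between the CMV IE94 promoter and the coding sequence, which in CS2-type vectors allows in vitro transcription of sense mRNA. T7 and T3 promoters lie downstream in the reverse orientation. No crRNA expression cassette is annotated, so the guide must be supplied separately. The associated publication concerns improved Cas12a editing in mammalian cells and zebrafish.
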