Addgene plasmid #126637: AsCas12a-2C-NLS in pCSDest
Purpose: Expresses AsCas12a-2C-NLS in mammalian cells
Depositing lab: Scot Wolfe. Depositing organization: University of Massachusetts, Worcester. Publication: Enhanced Cas12a editing in mammalian cells and zebrafish. Liu P, Luk K, Shin M, Idrizi F, Kwok S, Roscoe B, Mintzer E, Suresh S, Morrison K, Frazao JB, Bolukbasi MF, Ponnienselvan K, Luban J, Zhu LJ, Lawson ND, Wolfe SA. Nucleic Acids Res. 2019 Mar 20. pii: 5403491. doi: 10.1093/nar/gkz184. PubMed 30892626.
Backbone
  Vector backbone: pCSDest
  Backbone size w/o insert (bp): 4086
  Total vector size (bp): 8163
  Vector type: Mammalian Expression, CRISPR
Growth in bacteria
  Bacterial resistance: Ampicillin, 100 μg/mL
  Growth temperature: 37°C
  Growth strain: DH5alpha
  Copy number: High Copy
Gene/Insert
  Gene/Insert name: AsCas12a-2C-NLS (alt name: AsCpf1-2C-NLS)
  Species: Synthetic
  Insert size (bp): 4077
  Promoter: CMV IE94 promoter
  Tag / fusion protein: 3xHuman influenza hemagglutinin (HA)-Tag (C terminal on insert)
  Cloning method: Unknown
  Sequencing primers: 5′ CMV; 3′ T7
Terms and licenses: Academic/Nonprofit Terms; Industry Terms: Not Available to Industry
How to cite: AsCas12a-2C-NLS in pCSDest was a gift from Scot Wolfe (Addgene plasmid # 126637 ; http://n2t.net/addgene:126637 ; RRID:Addgene_126637)
